Addgene plasmid #87221: pCAGGS/ES-EnvA-VSVg-WPRE-pA
Purpose: to package wild type EnvA psudotyped lentivirus
Depositing lab: Fan Wang. Depositing organization: Duke University. Publication: Capturing and Manipulating Activated Neuronal Ensembles with CANE Delineates a Hypothalamic Social-Fear Circuit. Sakurai K, Zhao S, Takatoh J, Rodriguez E, Lu J, Leavitt AD, Fu M, Han BX, Wang F. Neuron. 2016 Nov 23;92(4):739-753. doi: 10.1016/j.neuron.2016.10.015. Epub 2016 Oct 27. PubMed 27974160.
Backbone
  Vector backbone: pCAGGS/ES
  Backbone size w/o insert (bp): 5302
  Total vector size (bp): 7918
  Modifications to backbone: add WPRE
  Vector type: Mammalian Expression, Mouse Targeting, Synthetic Biology
Growth in bacteria
  Bacterial resistance: Ampicillin, 100 μg/mL
  Growth temperature: 37°C
  Growth strain: NEB Stable
  Copy number: High Copy
Gene/Insert
  Gene/Insert name: EnvA-VSVg
  Insert size (bp): 1800
  Promoter: CAG
  Cloning method: Restriction Enzyme; 5′ cloning site KpnI (not destroyed); 3′ cloning site NheI (not destroyed)
  Sequencing primers: 5′ 5'-ccttcttctttttcctacagc-3'; 3′ 5'-gttaagaataccagtcaatc-3'
Terms and licenses: Academic/Nonprofit Terms; Industry Terms: Not Available to Industry
How to cite: pCAGGS/ES-EnvA-VSVg-WPRE-pA was a gift from Fan Wang (Addgene plasmid # 87221 ; http://n2t.net/addgene:87221 ; RRID:Addgene_87221)
