[The description below was written by a language model from this plasmid's Addgene catalogue record and pLannotate feature annotations shown in this document.]
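Description:
pCAGGS/ES-EnvA-VSVg-WPRE-pA is a mammalian expression plasmid of about 7.9 kb, built on the pCAGGS/ES backbone and used as an envelope helper for producing EnvA-pseudotyped lentivirus. It is propagated in E. coli through a high-copy ColE1/pUC-type origin and selected with ampicillin via the AmpR (β-lactamase) cassette. The backbone also carries an SV40 origin of replication, an SV40 poly(A) signal, and remnants of lac regulatory sequences. These are vector carry-over rather than functional parts of the payload.

The expression unit is driven by the CAG promoter, annotated as its three components: the CMV immediate-early enhancer, the chicken β-actin promoter and a chimeric β-actin/β-globin intron. Together they give strong constitutive transcription in mammalian cells. Downstream, cloned between KpnI and NheI, is the EnvA-VSVg insert. The feature table identifies most of it as a fragment of an avian Rous sarcoma virus-type envelope glycoprotein, followed by a short C-terminal segment matching vesicular stomatitis virus G protein. This segment is annotated as a partial VSV-G epitope tag. The name suggests a chimeric EnvA/VSV-G protein, but the record does not explain the role of the VSV-G portion. A WPRE, added to the backbone by the depositor, follows the coding sequence to enhance transcript stability and expression. The transcript ends at a human growth hormone poly(A) signal, with the rabbit β-globin poly(A) region of the original vector lying further downstream.

The stated purpose is to package lentivirus pseudotyped with wild-type EnvA. The plasmid would supply the envelope in producer cells alongside separate transfer and packaging constructs. EnvA-coated particles generally enter only cells expressing the avian TVA receptor, allowing targeted transduction of defined cell populations. This fits the associated work on capturing activated neuronal ensembles in mice.
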