Features (pLannotate 1.2.2; 21 found; start..end, strand, type, name):
      4..383     +  enhancer       CMV enhancer: human cytomegalovirus immediate early enhancer
    386..661     +  promoter       chicken β-actin promoter: No description available
    662..1670    +  intron         chimeric intron: chimera between introns from chicken β-actin and rabbit β-globin
   1849..3555    +  CDS            env (fragment): ENV_RSVSA - Experimental evidence at protein level: Swiss-Prot protein existence level 1. The transmembrane protein (TM) acts as a class I viral fusion protein. Under the current model, the protein has at least 3 conformational states: pre-fusion native state, pre-hairpin intermediate state, and post-fusion hairpin state. During viral and target cell membrane fusion, the coiled coil regions (heptad repeats) assume a trimer-of-hairpins structure, positioning the fusion peptide in close proximity to the C-terminal region of the ectodomain. The formation of this structure appears to drive apposit
   3616..3646    +  CDS            VSV-G tag (fragment): epitope tag from vesicular stomatitis virus G protein
   3689..3714    +  misc_feature   MCS (fragment): pBluescript multiple cloning site
   3714..4302    +  misc_feature   WPRE: woodchuck hepatitis virus posttranscriptional regulatory element
   4334..4810    +  polyA_signal   hGH poly(A) signal: human growth hormone polyadenylation signal
   4855..4938    +  CDS            HBB (fragment): HBB_PONPY - Experimental evidence at transcript level: Swiss-Prot protein existence level 2. Involved in oxygen transport from the lung to the various peripheral tissues. From Pongo pygmaeus (Bornean orangutan).
   5009..5064    +  polyA_signal   β-globin poly(A) signal: rabbit β-globin polyadenylation signal (Gil and Proudfoot, 1987)
   5447..5463    -  protein_bind   lac operator: The lac repressor binds to the lac operator to inhibit transcription in E. coli. This inhibition can be relieved by adding lactose or isopropyl-β-D-thiogalactopyranoside (IPTG). lac repressor encoded by lacI
   5471..5501    -  promoter       lac promoter: promoter for the E. coli lac operon
   5516..5537    -  protein_bind   CAP binding site: CAP binding activates transcription in the presence of cAMP. E. coli catabolite activator protein
   5550..5589    -  CDS            lacI (fragment): lac repressor; lacI; The lac repressor binds to the lac operator to inhibit transcription in E. coli. This inhibition can be relieved by adding lactose or isopropyl-β-D-thiogalactopyranoside (IPTG).
   5596..5618    +  promoter       SV40 promoter (fragment): SV40 enhancer and early promoter
   5642..5777    +  rep_origin     SV40 ori: SV40 origin of replication
   5797..5931    +  polyA_signal   SV40 poly(A) signal: SV40 polyadenylation signal
   5933..5987    -  CDS            lacI (fragment): lac repressor; lacI; The lac repressor binds to the lac operator to inhibit transcription in E. coli. This inhibition can be relieved by adding lactose or isopropyl-β-D-thiogalactopyranoside (IPTG).
   6170..6758    -  rep_origin     ori: high-copy-number ColE1/pMB1/pBR322/pUC origin of replication
   6929..7789    -  CDS            AmpR: β-lactamase; bla; confers resistance to ampicillin, carbenicillin, and related antibiotics
   7790..7894    -  promoter       AmpR promoter: bla
>Addgene plasmid #87221 | pCAGGS/ES-EnvA-VSVg-WPRE-pA | depositor full sequence | sequence record 170230 | pCAGGS/ES-EnvA-VSVg-WPRE-pA sequence 7920 bps
GTCGACATTGATTATTGACTAGTTATTAATAGTAATCAATTACGGGGTCATTAGTTCATAGCCCATATAT
GGAGTTCCGCGTTACATAACTTACGGTAAATGGCCCGCCTGGCTGACCGCCCAACGACCCCCGCCCATTG
ACGTCAATAATGACGTATGTTCCCATAGTAACGCCAATAGGGACTTTCCATTGACGTCAATGGGTGGACT
ATTTACGGTAAACTGCCCACTTGGCAGTACATCAAGTGTATCATATGCCAAGTACGCCCCCTATTGACGT
CAATGACGGTAAATGGCCCGCCTGGCATTATGCCCAGTACATGACCTTATGGGACTTTCCTACTTGGCAG
TACATCTACGTATTAGTCATCGCTATTACCATGGGTCGAGGTGAGCCCCACGTTCTGCTTCACTCTCCCC
ATCTCCCCCCCCTCCCCACCCCCAATTTTGTATTTATTTATTTTTTAATTATTTTGTGCAGCGATGGGGG
CGGGGGGGGGGGGGGCGCGCGCCAGGCGGGGCGGGGCGGGGCGAGGGGCGGGGCGGGGCGAGGCGGAGAG
GTGCGGCGGCAGCCAATCAGAGCGGCGCGCTCCGAAAGTTTCCTTTTATGGCGAGGCGGCGGCGGCGGCG
GCCCTATAAAAAGCGAAGCGCGCGGCGGGCGGGAGTCGCTGCGTTGCCTTCGCCCCGTGCCCCGCTCCGC
GCCGCCTCGCGCCGCCCGCCCCGGCTCTGACTGACCGCGTTACTCCCACAGGTGAGCGGGCGGGACGGCC
CTTCTCCTCCGGGCTGTAATTAGCGCTTGGTTTAATGACGGCTCGTTTCTTTTCTGTGGCTGCGTGAAAG
CCTTAAAGGGCTCCGGGAGGGCCCTTTGTGCGGGGGGGAGCGGCTCGGGGGGTGCGTGCGTGTGTGTGTG
CGTGGGGAGCGCCGCGTGCGGCCCGCGCTGCCCGGCGGCTGTGAGCGCTGCGGGCGCGGCGCGGGGCTTT
GTGCGCTCCGCGTGTGCGCGAGGGGAGCGCGGCCGGGGGCGGTGCCCCGCGGTGCGGGGGGGCTGCGAGG
GGAACAAAGGCTGCGTGCGGGGTGTGTGCGTGGGGGGGTGAGCAGGGGGTGTGGGCGCGGCGGTCGGGCT
GTAACCCCCCCCTGCACCCCCCTCCCCGAGTTGCTGAGCACGGCCCGGCTTCGGGTGCGGGGCTCCGTGC
GGGGCGTGGCGCGGGGCTCGCCGTGCCGGGCGGGGGGTGGCGGCAGGTGGGGGTGCCGGGCGGGGCGGGG
CCGCCTCGGGCCGGGGAGGGCTCGGGGGAGGGGCGCGGCGGCCCCGGAGCGCCGGCGGCTGTCGAGGCGC
GGCGAGCCGCAGCCATTGCCTTTTATGGTAATCGTGCGAGAGGGCGCAGGGACTTCCTTTGTCCCAAATC
TGGCGGAGCCGAAATCTGGGAGGCGCCGCCGCACCCCCTCTAGCGGGCGCGGGCGAAGCGGTGCGGCGCC
GGCAGGAAGGAAATGGGCGGGGAGGGCCTTCGTGCGTCGCCGCGCCGCCGTCCCCTTCTCCATCTCCAGC
CTCGGGGCTGCCGCAGGGGGACGGCTGCCTTCGGGGGGGACGGGGCAGGGCGGGGTTCGGCTTCTGGCGT
GTGACCGGCGGCTCTAGAGCCTCTGCTAACCATGTTCATGCCTTCTTCTTTTTCCTACAGCTCCTGGGCA
ACGTGCTGGTTGTTGTGCTGTCTCATCATTTTGGCAAAGAATTCGGTACCCGTGCAGGGAGCCAACATAC
CCTACCGAGAACTCAGAGAGTCGTTGGAAGACGGGAAGGAAGCCCGACGACTGAGCGGTCCACCCCAGAC
GTGGTTCTGGTCGCCCGGAGGATCAAGTATGGAAGCCGTCATAAAGGCATTTCTGACTGGGCACCCTGGA
AAGGTGAGCAAGAAGGACTCCAAGAAGAAGCCGCCAGCAACAAGCAAGAAAGACCCGGAGAAGACGCCCT
TGCTGCCAACGAGAGTTAATTATATTATTGGTGTCCTGGTCTTGTGTGAGGTAACGGGGGTAAGAGCTGA
TGTCCACTTACTCGAGCAGCCAGGGAACCTTTGGATTACATGGGCCAACCGTACAGGCCAAACGGATTTT
TGCCTCTCTACACAGTCAGCCACCTCCCCTTTTCAAACATGTTTGATAGGTATCCCGTCCCCTATTTCCG
AGGGTGATTTTAAGGGATATGTTTCTGATACAAATTGCACCACCTTGGGAACTGATCGGTTAGTCTCGTC
AGCCGACTTTACTGGCGGACCTGACAACAGTACCACCCTCACTTATCGGAAGGTCTCATGCTTGTTGTTA
AAGCTGAATGTCTCTATGTGGGATGAGCCACCTGAACTACAGCTGTTAGGTTCCCAGTCTCTCCCTAACA
TTACTAATATTGCTCAGATTTCCGGTATAACCGGGGGATGCGTAGGCTTCAGACCACAAGGGGTTCCTTG
GTATCTAGGTTGGTCTAGACAGGAGGCCACGCGGTTTCTCCTTAGACACCCCTCTTTCTCTAAATCCACG
GAACCGTTTACGGTGGTGACAGCGGATAGGCACAATCTTTTTATGGGGAGTGAGTACTGCGGTGCATATG
GCTACAGATTTTGGAACATGTATAACTGCTCACAGGTGGGGCGGCAGTACCGCTGTGGTAATGCGCGCAG
CCCCCGCCCGGGTCTTCCTGAAATCCAGTGTACAAGGAGAGGAGGCAAATGGGTTAATCAATCACAGGAA
ATTAATGAGTCGGAGCCGTTCAGCTTTACGGTGAACTGTACAGCTAGTAGTTTGGGTAATGCCAGTGGGT
GTTGCGGAAAAGCAGGCACGATTCTCCCGGGAAAGTGGGTCGACAGCACACAAGGTAGTTTCACCAAACC
AAAAGCGCTACCACCCGCAATTTTCCTCATTTGTGGGGATCGCGCATGGCAAGGAATTCCCAGTCGTCCG
GTAGGGGGCCCCTGCTATTTAGGCAAGCTTACCATGTTAGCACCTAAGCATACAGATATTCTCAAGGTGC
TTGTCAATTCATCGCGGACAGGTATAAGACGTAAACGAAGCACCTCACACCTGGATGATACATGCTCAGA
TGAAGTGCAGCTTTGGGGTCCTACAGCAAGAATCTTTGCATCTATCCTAGCCCCGGGGGTAGCAGCTGCG
CAAGCCTTAAGAGAAATTGAGAGACTAGCCTGTTGGTCCGTTAAACAGGCTAACTTGACAACATCACTCC
TCGGGGACTTATTGGATGATGTCACGAGTATTCGACACGCGGTCCTGCAGAACCGAGCGGCTATTGACTT
CTTGCTCCTAGCTCACGGCCATGGCTGTGAGGACGTTGCCGGAATGTGCTGTTTCAATTTGAGTGATCAC
AGTGAGTCTATACAGAAGAAGTTCCAGCTAATGAAGGAACATGTCAATAAGATCGGCGTGGACAGCGACC
CAATTGGAAGTTGGCTGCGAGGACTATTCGGGGGAATAGGAGAATGGGCCGTTCATTTGCTGAAAGGACT
GCTTTTGGGGCTTGTAGTTATTTTGTTGCTAGTAGTGTGCCTGCCTTGCCTTTTGCTCGAGCGAGTTGGT
ATTTATCTTTGCATTAAATTAAAGCACACCAAGAAAAGACAGATTTATACAGACATAGAGATGAACCGAC
TTGGAAGGTAACGGATCCTTCGAAACCGGTGCTAGCGCGCCCCTGCAGGGAATTCGATATCAAGCTTATC
GATAATCAACCTCTGGATTACAAAATTTGTGAAAGATTGACTGGTATTCTTAACTATGTTGCTCCTTTTA
CGCTATGTGGATACGCTGCTTTAATGCCTTTGTATCATGCTATTGCTTCCCGTATGGCTTTCATTTTCTC
CTCCTTGTATAAATCCTGGTTGCTGTCTCTTTATGAGGAGTTGTGGCCCGTTGTCAGGCAACGTGGCGTG
GTGTGCACTGTGTTTGCTGACGCAACCCCCACTGGTTGGGGCATTGCCACCACCTGTCAGCTCCTTTCCG
GGACTTTCGCTTTCCCCCTCCCTATTGCCACGGCGGAACTCATCGCCGCCTGCCTTGCCCGCTGCTGGAC
AGGGGCTCGGCTGTTGGGCACTGACAATTCCGTGGTGTTGTCGGGGAAATCATCGTCCTTTCCTTGGCTG
CTCGCCTATGTTGCCACCTGGATTCTGCGCGGGACGTCCTTCTGCTACGTCCCTTCGGCCCTCAATCCAG
CGGACCTTCCTTCCCGCGGCCTGCTGCCGGCTCTGCGGCCTCTTCCGCGTCTTCGCCTTCGCCCTCAGAC
GAGTCGGATCTCCCTTTGGGCCGCCTCCCCGCATCGATACCGAGCGCTGCTCGAGAGATCTACGGGTGGC
ATCCCTGTGACCCCTCCCCAGTGCCTCTCCTGGCCCTGGAAGTTGCCACTCCAGTGCCCACCAGCCTTGT
CCTAATAAAATTAAGTTGCATCATTTTGTCTGACTAGGTGTCCTTCTATAATATTATGGGGTGGAGGGGG
GTGGTATGGAGCAAGGGGCAAGTTGGGAAGACAACCTGTAGGGCCTGCGGGGTCTATTGGGAACCAAGCT
GGAGTGCAGTGGCACAATCTTGGCTCACTGCAATCTCCGCCTCCTGGGTTCAAGCGATTCTCCTGCCTCA
GCCTCCCGAGTTGTTGGGATTCCAGGCATGCATGACCAGGCTCAGCTAATTTTTGTTTTTTTGGTAGAGA
CGGGGTTTCACCATATTGGCCAGGCTGGTCTCCAACTCCTAATCTCAGGTGATCTACCCACCTTGGCCTC
CCAAATTGCTGGGATTACAGGCGTGAACCACTGCTCCCTTCCCTGTCCTTCTGATTTTGTAGGTAACCAC
GTGCGGACCGAGCGGCCGCCCCGGGGAGCTCAATTCACTCCTCAGGTGCAGGCTGCCTATCAGAAGGTGG
TGGCTGGTGTGGCCAATGCCCTGGCTCACAAATACCACTGAGATCTTTTTCCCTCTGCCAAAAATTATGG
GGACATCATGAAGCCCCTTGAGCATCTGACTTCTGGCTAATAAAGGAAATTTATTTTCATTGCAATAGTG
TGTTGGAATTTTTTGTGTCTCTCACTCGGAAGGACATATGGGAGGGCAAATCATTTAAAACATCAGAATG
AGTATTTGGTTTAGAGTTTGGCAACATATGCCATATGCTGGCTGCCATGAACAAAGGTGGCTATAAAGAG
GTCATCAGTATATGAAACAGCCCCCTGCTGTCCATTCCTTATTCCATAGAAAAGCCTTGACTTGAGGTTA
GATTTTTTTTATATTTTGTTTTGTGTTATTTTTTTCTTTAACATCCCTAAAATTTTCCTTACATGTTTTA
CTAGCCAGATTTTTCCTCCTCTCCTGACTACTCCCAGTCATAGCTGTCCCTCTTCTCTTATGAAGATCCC
TCGACCTGCAGCCCAAGCTTGGCGTAATCATGGTCATAGCTGTTTCCTGTGTGAAATTGTTATCCGCTCA
CAATTCCACACAACATACGAGCCGGAAGCATAAAGTGTAAAGCCTGGGGTGCCTAATGAGTGAGCTAACT
CACATTAATTGCGTTGCGCTCACTGCCCGCTTTCCAGTCGGGAAACCTGTCGTGCCAGCGGATCCGCATC
TCAATTAGTCAGCAACCATAGTCCCGCCCCTAACTCCGCCCATCCCGCCCCTAACTCCGCCCAGTTCCGC
CCATTCTCCGCCCCATGGCTGACTAATTTTTTTTATTTATGCAGAGGCCGAGGCCGCCTCGGCCTCTGAG
CTATTCCAGAAGTAGTGAGGAGGCTTTTTTGGAGGCCTAGGCTTTTGCAAAAAGCTAACTTGTTTATTGC
AGCTTATAATGGTTACAAATAAAGCAATAGCATCACAAATTTCACAAATAAAGCATTTTTTTCACTGCAT
TCTAGTTGTGGTTTGTCCAAACTCATCAATGTATCTTATCATGTCTGGATCCGCTGCATTAATGAATCGG
CCAACGCGCGGGGAGAGGCGGTTTGCGTATTGGGCGCTCTTCCGCTTCCTCGCTCACTGACTCGCTGCGC
TCGGTCGTTCGGCTGCGGCGAGCGGTATCAGCTCACTCAAAGGCGGTAATACGGTTATCCACAGAATCAG
GGGATAACGCAGGAAAGAACATGTGAGCAAAAGGCCAGCAAAAGGCCAGGAACCGTAAAAAGGCCGCGTT
GCTGGCGTTTTTCCATAGGCTCCGCCCCCCTGACGAGCATCACAAAAATCGACGCTCAAGTCAGAGGTGG
CGAAACCCGACAGGACTATAAAGATACCAGGCGTTTCCCCCTGGAAGCTCCCTCGTGCGCTCTCCTGTTC
CGACCCTGCCGCTTACCGGATACCTGTCCGCCTTTCTCCCTTCGGGAAGCGTGGCGCTTTCTCAATGCTC
ACGCTGTAGGTATCTCAGTTCGGTGTAGGTCGTTCGCTCCAAGCTGGGCTGTGTGCACGAACCCCCCGTT
CAGCCCGACCGCTGCGCCTTATCCGGTAACTATCGTCTTGAGTCCAACCCGGTAAGACACGACTTATCGC
CACTGGCAGCAGCCACTGGTAACAGGATTAGCAGAGCGAGGTATGTAGGCGGTGCTACAGAGTTCTTGAA
GTGGTGGCCTAACTACGGCTACACTAGAAGGACAGTATTTGGTATCTGCGCTCTGCTGAAGCCAGTTACC
TTCGGAAAAAGAGTTGGTAGCTCTTGATCCGGCAAACAAACCACCGCTGGTAGCGGTGGTTTTTTTGTTT
GCAAGCAGCAGATTACGCGCAGAAAAAAAGGATCTCAAGAAGATCCTTTGATCTTTTCTACGGGGTCTGA
CGCTCAGTGGAACGAAAACTCACGTTAAGGGATTTTGGTCATGAGATTATCAAAAAGGATCTTCACCTAG
ATCCTTTTAAATTAAAAATGAAGTTTTAAATCAATCTAAAGTATATATGAGTAAACTTGGTCTGACAGTT
ACCAATGCTTAATCAGTGAGGCACCTATCTCAGCGATCTGTCTATTTCGTTCATCCATAGTTGCCTGACT
CCCCGTCGTGTAGATAACTACGATACGGGAGGGCTTACCATCTGGCCCCAGTGCTGCAATGATACCGCGA
GACCCACGCTCACCGGCTCCAGATTTATCAGCAATAAACCAGCCAGCCGGAAGGGCCGAGCGCAGAAGTG
GTCCTGCAACTTTATCCGCCTCCATCCAGTCTATTAATTGTTGCCGGGAAGCTAGAGTAAGTAGTTCGCC
AGTTAATAGTTTGCGCAACGTTGTTGCCATTGCTACAGGCATCGTGGTGTCACGCTCGTCGTTTGGTATG
GCTTCATTCAGCTCCGGTTCCCAACGATCAAGGCGAGTTACATGATCCCCCATGTTGTGCAAAAAAGCGG
TTAGCTCCTTCGGTCCTCCGATCGTTGTCAGAAGTAAGTTGGCCGCAGTGTTATCACTCATGGTTATGGC
AGCACTGCATAATTCTCTTACTGTCATGCCATCCGTAAGATGCTTTTCTGTGACTGGTGAGTACTCAACC
AAGTCATTCTGAGAATAGTGTATGCGGCGACCGAGTTGCTCTTGCCCGGCGTCAATACGGGATAATACCG
CGCCACATAGCAGAACTTTAAAAGTGCTCATCATTGGAAAACGTTCTTCGGGGCGAAAACTCTCAAGGAT
CTTACCGCTGTTGAGATCCAGTTCGATGTAACCCACTCGTGCACCCAACTGATCTTCAGCATCTTTTACT
TTCACCAGCGTTTCTGGGTGAGCAAAAACAGGAAGGCAAAATGCCGCAAAAAAGGGAATAAGGGCGACAC
GGAAATGTTGAATACTCATACTCTTCCTTTTTCAATATTATTGAAGCATTTATCAGGGTTATTGTCTCAT
GAGCGGATACATATTTGAATGTATTTAGAAAAATAAACAAATAGGGGTTCCGCGCACATTTCCCCGAAAA
GTGCCACCTG
