>Addgene plasmid #87221 | pCAGGS/ES-EnvA-VSVg-WPRE-pA | addgene partial sequence | sequence record 173912 | Addgene partial NGS Result
AACATACCCTACCGAGAACTCAGAGAGTCGTTGGAAGACGGGAAGGAAGCCCGACGACTGAGCGGTCCAC
CCCAGACGTGGTTCTGGTCGCCCGGAGGATCAAGTATGGAAGCCGTCATAAAGGCATTTCTGACTGGGCA
CCCTGGAAAGGTGAGCAAGAAGGACTCCAAGAAGAAGCCGCCAGCAACAAGCAAGAAAGACCCGGAGAAG
ACGCCCTTGCTGCCAACGAGAGTTAATTATATTATTGGTGTCCTGGTCTTGTGTGAGGTAACGGGGGTAA
GAGCTGATGTCCACTTACTCGAGCAGCCAGGGAACCTTTGGATTACATGGGCCAACCGTACAGGCCAAAC
GGATTTTTGCCTCTCTACACAGTCAGCCACCTCCCCTTTTCAAACATGTTTGATAGGTATCCCGTCCCCT
ATTTCCGAGGGTGATTTTAAGGGATATGTTTCTGATACAAATTGCACCACCTTGGGAACTGATCGGTTAG
TCTCGTCAGCCGACTTTACTGGCGGACCTGACAACAGTACCACCCTCACTTATCGGAAGGTCTCATGCTT
GTTGTTAAAGCTGAATGTCTCTATGTGGGATGAGCCACCTGAACTACAGCTGTTAGGTTCCCAGTCTCTC
CCTAACATTACTAATATTGCTCAGATTTCCGGTATAACCGGGGGATGCGTAGGCTTCAGACCACAAGGGG
TTCCTTGGTATCTAGGTTGGTCTAGACAGGAGGCCACGCGGTTTCTCCTTAGACACCCCTCTTTCTCTAA
ATCCACGGAACCGTTTACGGTGGTGACAGCGGATAGGCACAATCTTTTTATGGGGAGTGAGTACTGCGGT
GCATATGGCTACAGATTTTGGAACATGTATAACTGCTCACAGGTGGGGCGGCAGTACCGCTGTGGTAATG
CGCGCAGCCCCCGCCCGGGTCTTCCTGAAATCCAGTGTACAAGGAGAGGAGGCAAATGGGTTAATCAATC
ACAGGAAATTAATGAGTCGGAGCCGTTCAGCTTTACGGTGAACTGTACAGCTAGTAGTTTGGGTAATGCC
AGTGGGTGTTGCGGAAAAGCAGGCACGATTCTCCCGGGAAAGTGGGTCGACAGCACACAAGGTAGTTTCA
CCAAACCAAAAGCGCTACCACCCGCAATTTTCCTCATTTGTGGGGATCGCGCATGGCAAGGAATTCCCAG
TCGTCCGGTAGGGGGCCCCTGCTATTTAGGCAAGCTTACCATGTTAGCACCTAAGCATACAGATATTCTC
AAGGTGCTTGTCAATTCATCGCGGACAGGTATAAGACGTAAACGAAGCACCTCACACCTGGATGATACAT
GCTCAGATGAAGTGCAGCTTTGGGGTCCTACAGCAAGAATCTTTGCATCTATCCTAGCCCCGGGGGTAGC
AGCTGCGCAAGCCTTAAGAGAAATTGAGAGACTAGCCTGTTGGTCCGTTAAACAGGCTAACTTGACAACA
TCACTCCTCGGGGACTTATTGGATGATGTCACGAGTATTCGACACGCGGTCCTGCAGAACCGAGCGGCTA
TTGACTTCTTGCTCCTAGCTCACGGCCATGGCTGTGAGGACGTTGCCGGAATGTGCTGTTTCAATTTGAG
TGATCACAGTGAGTCTATACAGAAGAAGTTCCAGCTAATGAAGGAACATGTCAATAAGATCGGCGTGGAC
AGCGACCCAATTGGAAGTTGGCTGCGAGGACTATTCGGGGGAATAGGAGAATGGGCCGTTCATTTGCTGA
AAGGACTGCTTTTGGGGCTTGTAGTTATTTTGTTGCTAGTAGTGTGCCTGCCTTGCCTTTTGCTCGAGCG
AGTTGGTATTTATCTTTGCATTAAATTAAAGCACACCAAGAAAAGACAGATTTATACAGACATAGAGATG
AACCGACTTGGAAGGTAACGGATCCTTCGAAACCGGTGCTAGCGCGCCCCTGCAGGGAATTCGATATCAA
GCTTATCGATAATCAACCTCTGGATTACAAAATTTGTGAAAGATTGACTGGTATTCTTAACTATGTTGCT
CCTTTTACGCTATGTGGATACGCTGCTTTAATGCCTTTGTATCATGCTATTGCTTCCCGTATGGCTTTCA
TTTTCTCCTCCTTGTATAAATCCTGGTTGCTGTCTCTTTATGAGGAGTTGTGGCCCGTTGTCAGGCAACG
TGGCGTGGTGTGCACTGTGTTTGCTGACGCAACCCCCACTGGTTGGGGCATTGCCACCACCTGTCAGCTC
CTTTCCGGGACTTTCGCTTTCCCCCTCCCTATTGCCACGGCGGAACTCATCGCCGCCTGCCTTGCCCGCT
GCTGGACAGGGGCTCGGCTGTTGGGCACTGACAATTCCGTGGTGTTGTCGGGGAAATCATCGTCCTTTCC
TTGGCTGCTCGCCTATGTTGCCACCTGGATTCTGCGCGGGACGTCCTTCTGCTACGTCCCTTCGGCCCTC
AATCCAGCGGACCTTCCTTCCCGCGGCCTGCTGCCGGCTCTGCGGCCTCTTCCGCGTCTTCGCCTTCGCC
CTCAGACGAGTCGGATCTCCCTTTGGGCCGCCTCCCCGCATCGATACCGAGCGCTGCTCGAGAGATCTAC
GGGTGGCATCCCTGTGACCCCTCCCCAGTGCCTCTCCTGGCCCTGGAAGTTGCCACTCCAGTGCCCACCA
GCCTTGTCCTAATAAAATTAAGTTGCATCATTTTGTCTGACTAGGTGTCCTTCTATAATATTATGGGGTG
GAGGGGGGTGGTATGGAGCAAGGGGCAAGTTGGGAAGACAACCTGTAGGGCCTGCGGGGTCTATTGGGAA
CCAAGCTGGAGTGCAGTGGCACAATCTTGGCTCACTGCAATCTCCGCCTCCTGGGTTCAAGCGATTCTCC
TGCCTCAGCCTCCCGAGTTGTTGGGATTCCAGGCATGCATGACCAGGCTCAGCTAATTTTTGTTTTTTTG
GTAGAGACGGGGTTTCACCATATTGGCCAGGCTGGTCTCCAACTCCTAATCTCAGGTGATCTACCCACCT
TGGCCTCCCAAATTGCTGGGATTACAGGCGTGAACCACTGCTCCCTTCCCTGTCCTTCTGATTTTGTAGG
TAACCACGTGCGGACCGAGCGGCCGCGAGCTCAATTCACTCCTCAGGTGCAGGCTGCCTATCAGAAGGTG
GTGGCTGGTGTGGCCAATGCCCTGGCTCACAAATACCACTGAGATCTTTTTCCCTCTGCCAAAAATTATG
GGGACATCATGAAGCCCCTTGAGCATCTGACTTCTGGCTAATAAAGGAAATTTATTTTCATTGCAATAGT
GTGTTGGAATTTTTTGTGTCTCTCACTCGGAAGGACATATGGGAGGGCAAATCATTTAAAACATCAGAAT
GAGTATTTGGTTTAGAGTTTGGCAACATATGCCCATATGCTGGCTGCCATGAACAAAGGTTGGCTATAAA
GAGGTCATCAGTATATGAAACAGCCCCCTGCTGTCCATTCCTTATTCCATAGAAAAGCCTTGACTTGAGG
TTAGATTTTTTTTATATTTTGTTTTGTGTTATTTTTTTCTTTAACATCCCTAAAATTTTCCTTACATGTT
TTACTAGCCAGATTTTTCCTCCTCTCCTGACTACTCCCAGTCATAGCTGTCCCTCTTCTCTTATGGAGAT
CCCTCGACCTGCAGCCCAAGCTTGGCGTAATCATGGTCATAGCTGTTTCCTGTGTGAAATTGTTATCCGC
TCACAATTCCACACAACATACGAGCCGGAAGCATAAAGTGTAAAGCCTGGGGTGCCTAATGAGTGAGCTA
ACTCACATTAATTGCGTTGCGCTCACTGCCCGCTTTCCAGTCGGGAAACCTGTCGTGCCAGCGGATCCGC
ATCTCAATTAGTCAGCAACCATAGTCCCGCCCCTAACTCCGCCCATCCCGCCCCTAACTCCGCCCAGTTC
CGCCCATTCTCCGCCCCATGGCTGACTAATTTTTTTTATTTATGCAGAGGCCGAGGCCGCCTCGGCCTCT
GAGCTATTCCAGAAGTAGTGAGGAGGCTTTTTTGGAGGCCTAGGCTTTTGCAAAAAGCTAACTTGTTTAT
TGCAGCTTATAATGGTTACAAATAAAGCAATAGCATCACAAATTTCACAAATAAAGCATTTTTTTCACTG
CATTCTAGTTGTGGTTTGTCCAAACTCATCAATGTATCTTATCATGTCTGGATCCGCTGCATTAATGAAT
CGGCCAACGCGCGGGGAGAGGCGGTTTGCGTATTGGGCGCTCTTCCGCTTCCTCGCTCACTGACTCGCTG
CGCTCGGTCGTTCGGCTGCGGCGAGCGGTATCAGCTCACTCAAAGGCGGTAATACGGTTATCCACAGAAT
CAGGGGATAACGCAGGAAAGAACATGTGAGCAAAAGGCCAGCAAAAGGCCAGGAACCGTAAAAAGGCCGC
GTTGCTGGCGTTTTTCCATAGGCTCCGCCCCCCTGACGAGCATCACAAAAATCGACGCTCAAGTCAGAGG
TGGCGAAACCCGACAGGACTATAAAGATACCAGGCGTTTCCCCCTGGAAGCTCCCTCGTGCGCTCTCCTG
TTCCGACCCTGCCGCTTACCGGATACCTGTCCGCCTTTCTCCCTTCGGGAAGCGTGGCGCTTTCTCATAG
CTCACGCTGTAGGTATCTCAGTTCGGTGTAGGTCGTTCGCTCCAAGCTGGGCTGTGTGCACGAACCCCCC
GTTCAGCCCGACCGCTGCGCCTTATCCGGTAACTATCGTCTTGAGTCCAACCCGGTAAGACACGACTTAT
CGCCACTGGCAGCAGCCACTGGTAACAGGATTAGCAGAGCGAGGTATGTAGGCGGTGCTACAGAGTTCTT
GAAGTGGTGGCCTAACTACGGCTACACTAGAAGAACAGTATTTGGTATCTGCGCTCTGCTGAAGCCAGTT
ACCTTCGGAAAAAGAGTTGGTAGCTCTTGATCCGGCAAACAAACCACCGCTGGTAGCGGTGGTTTTTTTG
TTTGCAAGCAGCAGATTACGCGCAGAAAAAAAGGATCTCAAGAAGATCCTTTGATCTTTTCTACGGGGTC
TGACGCTCAGTGGAACGAAAACTCACGTTAAGGGATTTTGGTCATGAGATTATCAAAAAGGATCTTCACC
TAGATCCTTTTAAATTAAAAATGAAGTTTTAAATCAATCTAAAGTATATATGAGTAAACTTGGTCTGACA
GTTACCAATGCTTAATCAGTGAGGCACCTATCTCAGCGATCTGTCTATTTCGTTCATCCATAGTTGCCTG
ACTCCCCGTCGTGTAGATAACTACGATACGGGAGGGCTTACCATCTGGCCCCAGTGCTGCAATGATACCG
CGAGACCCACGCTCACCGGCTCCAGATTTATCAGCAATAAACCAGCCAGCCGGAAGGGCCGAGCGCAGAA
GTGGTCCTGCAACTTTATCCGCCTCCATCCAGTCTATTAATTGTTGCCGGGAAGCTAGAGTAAGTAGTTC
GCCAGTTAATAGTTTGCGCAACGTTGTTGCCATTGCTACAGGCATCGTGGTGTCACGCTCGTCGTTTGGT
ATGGCTTCATTCAGCTCCGGTTCCCAACGATCAAGGCGAGTTACATGATCCCCCATGTTGTGCAAAAAAG
CGGTTAGCTCCTTCGGTCCTCCGATCGTTGTCAGAAGTAAGTTGGCCGCAGTGTTATCACTCATGGTTAT
GGCAGCACTGCATAATTCTCTTACTGTCATGCCATCCGTAAGATGCTTTTCTGTGACTGGTGAGTACTCA
ACCAAGTCATTCTGAGAATAGTGTATGCGGCGACCGAGTTGCTCTTGCCCGGCGTCAATACGGGATAATA
CCGCGCCACATAGCAGAACTTTAAAAGTGCTCATCATTGGAAAACGTTCTTCGGGGCGAAAACTCTCAAG
GATCTTACCGCTGTTGAGATCCAGTTCGATGTAACCCACTCGTGCACCCAACTGATCTTCAGCATCTTTT
ACTTTCACCAGCGTTTCTGGGTGAGCAAAAACAGGAAGGCAAAATGCCGCAAAAAAGGGAATAAGGGCGA
CACGGAAATGTTGAATACTCATACTCTTCCTTTTTCAATATTATTGAAGCATTTATCAGGGTTATTGTCT
CATGAGCGGATACATATTTGAATG
